Addgene plasmid #16592: PUMA Frag2-Luc
Depositing lab: Bert Vogelstein. Depositing organization: Johns Hopkins University and School of Medicine. Publication: PUMA induces the rapid apoptosis of colorectal cancer cells. Yu J, Zhang L, Hwang PM, Kinzler KW, Vogelstein B. Mol Cell. 2001 Mar . 7(3):673-82. 10.1016/S1097-2765(01)00213-1 PubMed 11463391.
Backbone
  Vector backbone: pBV-Luc
  Backbone manufacturer: Vogelstein Lab
  Backbone size w/o insert (bp): 4867
  Vector type: Mammalian Expression, Luciferase
Growth in bacteria
  Bacterial resistance: Ampicillin, 100 μg/mL
  Growth temperature: 37°C
  Growth strain: DH5alpha
  Copy number: High Copy
Gene/Insert
  Gene/Insert name: PUMA promotor fragment (alt name: PUMA)
  Species: H. sapiens (human)
  Insert size (bp): 193
  Entrez Gene: BBC3 (a.k.a. JFY-1, JFY1, PUMA)
  Tag / fusion protein: Luciferase (C terminal on backbone)
  Cloning method: Restriction Enzyme; 5′ cloning site KpnI (not destroyed); 3′ cloning site EcoRI (not destroyed)
  Sequencing primers: 5′ RVprimer3; 3′ LucNrev
Terms and licenses: Academic/Nonprofit Terms; Industry Terms: Not Available to Industry
Depositor comments: Deletion of 5' terminal 300 bp from Frag1. Does not contain consensus p53 binding sites BS1 and BS2.
How to cite: PUMA Frag2-Luc was a gift from Bert Vogelstein (Addgene plasmid # 16592 ; http://n2t.net/addgene:16592 ; RRID:Addgene_16592)
