[The description below was written by a language model from this plasmid's Addgene catalogue record.]
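Description:
PUMA Frag2-Luc is a mammalian luciferase reporter plasmid built on the pBV-Luc backbone (about 4.9 kb without insert). It carries a 193 bp fragment of the human PUMA (BBC3) promoter region, cloned between KpnI and EcoRI sites, both of which are retained. The fragment sits upstream of the backbone's luciferase coding sequence, so luciferase output in transfected mammalian cells reports the transcriptional activity conferred by this piece of promoter DNA. The catalogue lists luciferase as a C-terminal "tag", but because the insert is a promoter fragment rather than a coding sequence, this is best read as the downstream reporter, not a protein fusion. The plasmid is propagated in E. coli as a high-copy vector under ampicillin selection. The record includes no feature table, so the origin of replication, any minimal promoter element in the backbone and the polyadenylation signal are not stated.

According to the depositor's comments, Frag2 was derived from a longer construct, Frag1, by deleting its 5′ terminal 300 bp, and it lacks the two consensus p53 binding sites designated BS1 and BS2. PUMA is a pro-apoptotic gene, and the associated work concerns its induction of apoptosis in colorectal cancer cells. Within that promoter deletion series, this construct is most naturally used as a comparison reporter without the p53 sites, alongside fragments that retain them. Differences in luciferase activity can then help attribute p53 responsiveness to BS1 and BS2. The record itself does not report how this fragment behaves in such assays.
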