>Addgene plasmid #16592 | PUMA Frag2-Luc | addgene partial sequence | sequence record 23015 | 16592 with LucNrev
CTTTATGTTTTTGGCGTCTTCCATGGTGGCTTTACCAACCNTTNCGGAATGCCAAGCTTACTTAGATCGC
AGATCTCGATACCGGATCCATTATATACCCGAATTCGCTGCTGGGATCGCTGGTGCCGCCGCCGCCGCCG
CCAGGCGCCCGCTCGCATGTGGCTCGCGCCGCGTCTCAGGCCGCCCGGCGGATCCNGGGCCCGCTCCAAA
GCCGCCCCGCCCCGCCCCAACA
